>Addgene plasmid #51503 | AAV pCAG-FLEX-tdTomato-WPRE | addgene full sequence | sequence record 487260 | Addgene NGS Result
CCTGCAGGCAGCTGCGCGCTCGCTCGCTCACTGAGGCCGCCCGGGCGTCGGGCGACCTTTGGTCGCCCGG
CCTCAGTGAGCGAGCGAGCGCGCAGAGAGGGAGTGGCCAACTCCATCACTAGGGGTTCCTGCGGCCGCAC
GCGAAACAATTCTGCAGGAATCTAGTTATTAATAGTAATCAATTACGGGGTCATTAGTTCATAGCCCATA
TATGGAGTTCCGCGTTACATAACTTACGGTAAATGGCCCGCCTGGCTGACCGCCCAACGACCCCCGCCCA
TTGACGTCAATAATGACGTATGTTCCCATAGTAACGCCAATAGGGACTTTCCATTGACGTCAATGGGTGG
AGTATTTACGGTAAACTGCCCACTTGGCAGTACATCAAGTGTATCATATGCCAAGTACGCCCCCTATTGA
CGTCAATGACGGTAAATGGCCCGCCTGGCATTATGCCCAGTACATGACCTTATGGGACTTTCCTACTTGG
CAGTACATCTACGTATTAGTCATCGCTATTACCATGGTCGAGGTGAGCCCCACGTTCTGCTTCACTCTCC
CCATCTCCCCCCCCTCCCCACCCCCAATTTTGTATTTATTTATTTTTTAATTATTTTGTGCAGCGATGGG
GGCGGGGGGGGGGGGGGGGGGGCGGCCGGGGGGGGGGGGGGGGGGGGGGGGGGGGGGGGGGGGGGGGGGG
GGGGGCGGGGCGGGGCGAGGCGGAGAGGTGCGGCGGCAGCCAATCAGAGCGGCGCGCTCCGAAAGTTTCC
TTTTATGGCGAGGCGGCGGCGGCGGCGGCCCTATAAAAAGCGAAGCGCGCGGCGGGCGGGAGTCGCTGCG
CGCTGCCTTCGCCCCGTGCCCCGCTCCGCCGCCGCCTCGCGCCGCCCGCCCCGGCTCTGACTGACCGCGT
TACTCCCACAGGTGAGCGGGCGGGACGGCCCTTCTCCTCCGGGCTGTAATTAGCGCTTGGTTTAATGACG
GCTTGTTTCTTTTCTGTGGCTGCGTGAAAGCCTTGAGGGGCTCCGGGAGGGCCCTTTGTGCGGGGGGAGC
GGCTCGGGGGGTGCGTGCGTGTGTGTGTGCGTGGGGAGCGCCGCGTGCGGCTCCGCGCTGCCCGGCGGCT
GTGAGCGCTGCGGGCGCGGCGCGGGGCTTTGTGCGCTCCGCAGTGTGCGCGAGGGGAGCGCGGCCGGGGG
CGGTGCCCCGCGGTGCGGGGGGGGCTGCGAGGGGAACAAAGGCTGCGTGCGGGGTGTGTGCGTGGGGGGG
TGAGCAGGGGGTGTGGGCGCGTCGGTCGGGCTGCAACCCCCCCTGCACCCCCCTCCCCGAGTTGCTGAGC
ACGGCCCGGCTTCGGGTGCGGGGCTCCGTACGGGGCGTGGCGCGGGGCTCGCCGTGCCGGGCGGGGGGTG
GCGGCAGGTGGGGGTGCCGGGCGGGGCGGGGCCGCCTCGGGCCGGGGAGGGCTCGGGGGAGGGGCGCGGC
GGCCCCCGGAGCGCCGGCGGCTGTCGAGGCGCGGCGAGCCGCAGCCATTGCCTTTTATGGTAATCGTGCG
AGAGGGCGCAGGGACTTCCTTTGTCCCAAATCTGTGCGGAGCCGAAATCTGGGAGGCGCCGCCGCACCCC
CTCTAGCGGGCGCGGGGCGAAGCGGTGCGGCGCCGGCAGGAAGGAAATGGGCGGGGAGGGCCTTCGTGCG
TCGCCGCGCCGCCGTCCCCTTCTCCCTCTCCAGCCTCGGGGCTGTCCGCGGGGGGACGGCTGCCTTCGGG
GGGGACGGGGCAGGGCGGGGTTCGGCTTCTGGCGTGTGACCGGCGGCTCTAGAGCCTCTGCTAACCATGT
TCATGCCTTCTTCTTTTTCCTACAGCTCCTGGGCAACGTGCTGGTTATTGTGCTGTCTCATCATTTTGGC
AAAGAATTGATTTGATACCGCGGGCCCCGCGTGGACGGTACCCTTCAGGTCGACGTCGATAACTTCGTAT
AGCATACATTATACGAAGTTATCCGAATCGCAATAACTTCGTATAGGATACTTTATACGAAGTTATTTGG
CGCGCCGCTAGCTTACTTGTACAGCTCGTCCATGCCGTACAGAAACAGATGGTGCCTCCCCTCGCTCCGC
TCATACTGCTCCACAATGGTGTAGTCTTCGTTATGGCTAGTAATATCCAGCTTTGTGTCGACGTAATAGT
AGCCAGGCAGCTGCACGGGTTTCTTGGCCATGTAGATGGTTTTGAATTCGACCAGATAATGCCCTCCATC
TTTCAGCTTCAGTGCCTGGTGGATCTCTCCCTTCAGCACGCCGTCTCTGGGGTACAGCCTTTCTGTTGAA
GCCTCCCAGCCCATTGTCTTCTTCTGCATGACTGGGCCATCAGGGGGAAAATTGGTGCCGCGCATTTTCA
CCTTATAGATCAGAGTGCCGTCCTGCAGAGAGCTGTCCTGGGTGACAGTCACCAGGCCCCCGTCTTCGAA
GTTCATCACTCTTTCCCACTTAAACCCCTCTGGGAAGCTCAGTTTCTTGTAATCTGGAATGTCAGCAGGG
TGTTTCACGTAGGCTTTACTTCCATACATAAACTGAGGAGACAGGATGTCCCATGCGAATGGCAGAGGGC
CGCCCTTTGTCACTTTCAGCTTTGCTGTCTGGGTGCCCTCATAGGGCCTCCCTTCCCCCTCTCCTTCAAT
CTCAAACTCGTGCCCGTTCATGCTGCCCTCCATCCTGACTTTAAACCTCATAAACTCCTTAATCACGGCC
ATGTTGTTGTCCTCGGAGGAGGCGGTGCCGGAGCTGCCGCTGCCGGTGCTGCCGGTACCATGCCCCAGGA
ACAGGTGGTGGCGGCCCTCGGAGCGCTCGTACTGTTCCACGATGGTGTAGTCCTCGTTGTGGGAGGTGAT
GTCCAGCTTGGTGTCCACGTAGTAGTAGCCGGGCAGTTGCACGGGCTTCTTGGCCATGTAGATGGTCTTG
AACTCCACCAGGTAGTGGCCGCCGTCCTTCAGCTTCAGGGCCTGGTGGATCTCGCCCTTCAGCACGCCGT
CGCGGGGGTACAGGCGCTCGGTGGAGGCCTCCCAGCCCATGGTCTTCTTCTGCATTACGGGGCCGTCGGG
GGGGAAGTTGGTGCCGCGCATCTTCACCTTGTAGATCAGCGTGCCGTCCTGCAGGGAGGAGTCCTGGGTC
ACGGTCACCAGACCGCCGTCCTCGAAGTTCATCACGCGCTCCCACTTGAAGCCCTCGGGGAAGGACAGCT
TCTTGTAATCGGGGATGTCGGCGGGGTGCTTCACGTACGCCTTGGAGCCGTACATGAACTGGGGGGACAG
GATGTCCCAGGCGAAGGGCAGGGGGCCGCCCTTGGTCACCTTCAGCTTGGCGGTCTGGGTGCCCTCGTAG
GGGCGGCCCTCGCCCTCGCCCTCGATCTCGAACTCGTGGCCGTTCATGGAGCCCTCCATGCGCACCTTGA
AGCGCATGAACTCTTTGATGACCTCCTCGCCCTTGCTCACCATGGTGGCGCTAGCGGCGCGCCAACCTGG
CCGGCCTTGATAACTTCGTATAATGTATGCTATACGAAGTTATCCGAATCGCAATAACTTCGTATAAAGT
ATCCTATACGAAGTTATCGAAGATCATCAAGCTTATCGATAATCAACCTCTGGATTACAAAATTTGTGAA
AGATTGACTGGTATTCTTAACTATGTTGCTCCTTTTACGCTATGTGGATACGCTGCTTTAATGCCTTTGT
ATCATGCTATTGCTTCCCGTATGGCTTTCATTTTCTCCTCCTTGTATAAATCCTGGTTGCTGTCTCTTTA
TGAGGAGTTGTGGCCCGTTGTCAGGCAACGTGGCGTGGTGTGCACTGTGTTTGCTGACGCAACCCCCACT
GGTTGGGGCATTGCCACCACCTGTCAGCTCCTTTCCGGGACTTTCGCTTTCCCCCTCCCTATTGCCACGG
CGGAACTCATCGCCGCCTGCCTTGCCCGCTGCTGGACAGGGGCTCGGCTGTTGGGCACTGACAATTCCGT
GGTGTTGTCGGGGAAATCATCGTCCTTTCCTTGGCTGCTCGCCTATGTTGCCACCTGGATTCTGCGCGGG
ACGTCCTTCTGCTACGTCCCTTCGGCCCTCAATCCAGCGGACCTTCCTTCCCGCGGCCTGCTGCCGGCTC
TGCGGCCTCTTCCGCGTCTTCGCCTTCGCCCTCAGACGAGTCGGATCTCCCTTTGGGCCGCCTCCCCGCA
TCGATACCGAGCGCTGCTCGAGAGATCGATCTGCCTCGACTGTGCCTTCTAGTTGCCAGCCATCTGTTGT
TTGCCCCTCCCCCGTGCCTTCCTTGACCCTGGAAGGTGCCACTCCCACTGTCCTTTCCTAATAAAATGAG
GAAATTGCATCGCATTGTCTGAGTAGGTGTCATTCTATTCTGGGGGGTGGGGTGGGGCAGGACAGCAAGG
GGGAGGATTGGGAAGACAATAGCAGGCATGCTGGGGACACGTGCGGACCGAGCGGCCGCAGGAACCCCTA
GTGATGGAGTTGGCCACTCCCTCTCTGCGCGCTCGCTCGCTCACTGAGGCCGGGCGACCAAAGGTCGCCC
GACGCCCGGGCTTTGCCCGGGCGGCCTCAGTGAGCGAGCGAGCGCGCAGCTGCCTGCAGGGGCGCCTGAT
GCGGTATTTTCTCCTTACGCATCTGTGCGGTATTTCACACCGCATA
[95 nt withheld, positions 4667-4761]
T
[46 nt withheld, positions 4763-4808]
C
[141 nt withheld, positions 4810-4950]
CCTTTGACGTTGGAGTCCACGTTCTTT
[37 nt withheld, positions 4978-5014]
ACTCTATCTCGGGCTATTCTTTTGATTTATAAGGGATTTTGCCGATTTCGGTCTATTGGTTAAAAAATGA
GCTGATTTAACAAAAATTTAACGCGAATTTTAACAAAATATTAACGTTTACAATTTTATGGTGCACTCTC
AGTACAATCTGCTCTGATGCCGCATAGTTAAGCCAGCCCCGACACCCGCCAACACCCGCTGACGCGCCCT
GACGGGCTTGTCTGCTCCCGGCATCCGCTTACAGACAAGCTGTGACCGTCTCCGGGAGCTGCATGTGTCA
GAGGTTTTCACCGTCATCACCGAAACGCGCGAGACGAAAGGGCCTCGTGATACGCCTATTTTTATAGGTT
AATGTCATGATAATAATGGTTTCTTAGACGTCAGGTGGCACTTTTCGGGGAAATGTGCGCGGAACCCCTA
TTTGTTTATTTTTCTAAATACATTCAAATATGTATCCGCTCATGAGACAATAACCCTGATAAATGCTTCA
ATAATATTGAAAAAGGAAGAGTATGAGTATTCAACATTTCCGTGTCGCCCTTATTCCCTTTTTTGCGGCA
TTTTGCCTTCCTGTTTTTGCTCACCCAGAAACGCTGGTGAAAGTAAAAGATGCTGAAGATCAGTTGGGTG
CACGAGTGGGTTACATCGAACTGGATCTCAACAGCGGTAAGATCCTTGAGAGTTTTCGCCCCGAAGAACG
TTTTCCAATGATGAGCACTTTTAAAGTTCTGCTATGTGGCGCGGTATTATCCCGTATTGACGCCGGGCAA
GAGCAACTCGGTCGCCGCATACACTATTCTCAGAATGACTTGGTTGAGTACTCACCAGTCACAGAAAAGC
ATCTTACGGATGGCATGACAGTAAGAGAATTATGCAGTGCTGCCATAACCATGAGTGATAACACTGCGGC
CAACTTACTTCTGACAACGATCGGAGGACCGAAGGAGCTAACCGCTTTTTTGCACAACATGGGGGATCAT
GTAACTCGCCTTGATCGTTGGGAACCGGAGCTGAATGAAGCCATACCAAACGACGAGCGTGACACCACGA
TGCCTGTAGCAATGGCAACAACGTTGCGCAAACTATTAACTGGCGAACTACTTACTCTAGCTTCCCGGCA
ACAATTAATAGACTGGATGGAGGCGGATAAAGTTGCAGGACCACTTCTGCGCTCGGCCCTTCCGGCTGGC
TGGTTTATTGCTGATAAATCTGGAGCCGGTGAGCGTGGGTCTCGCGGTATCATTGCAGCACTGGGGCCAG
ATGGTAAGCCCTCCCGTATCGTAGTTATCTACACGACGGGGAGTCAGGCAACTATGGATGAACGAAATAG
ACAGATCGCTGAGATAGGTGCCTCACTGATTAAGCATTGGTAACTGTCAGACCAAGTTTACTCATATATA
CTTTAGATTGATTTAAAACTTCATTTTTAATTTAAAAGGATCTAGGTGAAGATCCTTTTTGATAATCTCA
TGACCAAAATCCCTTAACGTGAGTTTTCGTTCCACTGAGCGTCAGACCCCGTAGAAAAGATCAAAGGATC
TTCTTGAGATCCTTTTTTTCTGCGCGTAATCTGCTGCTTGCAAACAAAAAAACCACCGCTACCAGCGGTG
GTTTGTTTGCCGGATCAAGAGCTACCAACTCTTTTTCCGAAGGTAACTGGCTTCAGCAGAGCGCAGATAC
CAAATACTGTTCTTCTAGTGTAGCCGTAGTTAGGCCACCACTTCAAGAACTCTGTAGCACCGCCTACATA
CCTCGCTCTGCTAATCCTGTTACCAGTGGCTGCTGCCAGTGGCGATAAGTCGTGTCTTACCGGGTTGGAC
TCAAGACGATAGTTACCGGATAAGGCGCAGCGGTCGGGCTGAACGGGGGGTTCGTGCACACAGCCCAGCT
TGGAGCGAACGACCTACACCGAACTGAGATACCTACAGCGTGAGCTATGAGAAAGCGCCACGCTTCCCGA
AGGGAGAAAGGCGGACAGGTATCCGGTAAGCGGCAGGGTCGGAACAGGAGAGCGCACGAGGGAGCTTCCA
GGGGGAAACGCCTGGTATCTTTATAGTCCTGTCGGGTTTCGCCACCTCTGACTTGAGCGTCGATTTTTGT
GATGCTCGTCAGGGGGGCGGAGCCTATGGAAAAACGCCAGCAACGCGGCCTTTTTACGGTTCCTGGCCTT
TTGCTGGCCTTTTGCTCACATGT
Features (pLannotate 1.2.2; 21 found; start..end, strand, type, name):
     12..39      +  repeat_region  AAV2 ITR (fragment): inverted terminal repeat of adeno-associated virus serotype 2 inverted
     68..95      +  repeat_region  AAV2 ITR (fragment): inverted terminal repeat of adeno-associated virus serotype 2 inverted
    223..526     +  enhancer       CMV enhancer: human cytomegalovirus immediate early enhancer
    528..649     +  promoter       chicken β-actin promoter (fragment): contains a 21-bp deletion relative to the standard chicken β-actin promoter
    672..828     +  promoter       chicken β-actin promoter (fragment): contains a 21-bp deletion relative to the standard chicken β-actin promoter
    829..1845    +  intron         chimeric intron: chimera between introns from chicken β-actin and rabbit β-globin
   1949..1982    +  protein_bind   loxP: Cre-mediated recombination occurs in the 8-bp core sequence (GCATACAT). Cre recombinase
   1993..2026    +  protein_bind   lox2272: Cre-mediated recombination occurs in the 8-bp core sequence (GGATACTT). lox2272 sites are compatible with each other, but incompatible with loxP or loxN sites (Lee and Saito, 1988). Cre recombinase
   2046..3473    -  CDS            tdTomato: tdTomato is a basic (constitutively fluorescent) orange fluorescent protein published in 2004, derived from Discosoma sp.. It is reported to be a somewhat slowly-maturing tandem dimer with low acid sensitivity.
   3510..3543    -  protein_bind   loxP: Cre-mediated recombination occurs in the 8-bp core sequence (GCATACAT). Cre recombinase
   3554..3587    -  protein_bind   lox2272: Cre-mediated recombination occurs in the 8-bp core sequence (GGATACTT). lox2272 sites are compatible with each other, but incompatible with loxP or loxN sites (Lee and Saito, 1988). Cre recombinase
   3611..4199    +  misc_feature   WPRE: woodchuck hepatitis virus posttranscriptional regulatory element
   4240..4447    +  polyA_signal   bGH poly(A) signal: bovine growth hormone polyadenylation signal
   4470..4610    +  repeat_region  AAV2 ITR: inverted terminal repeat of adeno-associated virus serotype 2 inverted
   4615..4666    -  misc_feature   bom (fragment): basis of mobility region from pBR322
   4685..5140    +  rep_origin     f1 ori (sequence partly withheld): f1 bacteriophage origin of replication; arrow indicates direction of (+) strand synthesis
   5141..5190    -  misc_feature   bom (fragment): basis of mobility region from pBR322
   5292..5327    -  CDS            rop (fragment): Rop protein, which maintains plasmids at low copy number; rop
   5422..5526    +  promoter       AmpR promoter: bla
   5527..6387    +  CDS            AmpR: β-lactamase; bla; confers resistance to ampicillin, carbenicillin, and related antibiotics
   6558..7146    +  rep_origin     ori: high-copy-number ColE1/pMB1/pBR322/pUC origin of replication
