>Addgene plasmid #51503 | AAV pCAG-FLEX-tdTomato-WPRE | analyzer sequence | sequence record 78626
CCTGCAGGCAGCTGCGCGCTCGCTCGCTCACTGAGGCCGCCCGGGCAAAGCCCGGGCGTCGGGCGACCTT
TGGTCGCCCGGCCTCAGTGAGCGAGCGAGCGCGCAGAGAGGGAGTGGCCAACTCCATCACTAGGGGTTCC
TGCGGCCGCACGCGAAACAATTCTGCAGGAATCTAGTTATTAATAGTAATCAATTACGGGGTCATTAGTT
CATAGCCCATATATGGAGTTCCGCGTTACATAACTTACGGTAAATGGCCCGCCTGGCTGACCGCCCAACG
ACCCCCGCCCATTGACGTCAATAATGACGTATGTTCCCATAGTAACGCCAATAGGGACTTTCCATTGACG
TCAATGGGTGGAGTATTTACGGTAAACTGCCCACTTGGCAGTACATCAAGTGTATCATATGCCAAGTACG
CCCCCTATTGACGTCAATGACGGTAAATGGCCCGCCTGGCATTATGCCCAGTACATGACCTTATGGGACT
TTCCTACTTGGCAGTACATCTACGTATTAGTCATCGCTATTACCATGGTCGAGGTGAGCCCCACGTTCTG
CTTCACTCTCCCCATCTCCCCCCCCTCCCCACCCCCAATTTTGTATTTATTTATTTTTTAATTATTTTGT
GCAGCGATGGGGGCGGGGGGGGGGGGGGGGCGCGCGCCAGGCGGGGCGGGGCGGGGCGAGGGGCGGGGCG
GGGCGAGGCGGAGAGGTGCGGCGGCAGCCAATCAGAGCGGCGCGCTCCGAAAGTTTCCTTTTATGGCGAG
GCGGCGGCGGCGGCGGCCCTATAAAAAGCGAAGCGCGCGGCGGGCGGGGAGTCGCTGCGACGCTGCCTTC
GCCCCGTGCCCCGCTCCGCCGCCGCCTCGCGCCGCCCGCCCCGGCTCTGACTGACCGCGTTACTCCCACA
GGTGAGCGGGCGGGACGGCCCTTCTCCTCCGGGCTGTAATTAGCGCTTGGTTTAATGACGGCTTGTTTCT
TTTCTGTGGCTGCGTGAAAGCCTTGAGGGGCTCCGGGAGGGCCCTTTGTGCGGGGGGAGCGGCTCGGGGG
GTGCGTGCGTGTGTGTGTGCGTGGGGAGCGCCGCGTGCGGCTCCGCGCTGCCCGGCGGCTGTGAGCGCTG
CGGGCGCGGCGCGGGGCTTTGTGCGCTCCGCAGTGTGCGCGAGGGGAGCGCGGCCGGGGGCGGTGCCCCG
CGGTGCGGGGGGGGCTGCGAGGGGAACAAAGGCTGCGTGCGGGGTGTGTGCGTGGGGGGGTGAGCAGGGG
GTGTGGGCGCGTCGGTCGGGCTGCAACCCCCCCTGCACCCCCCTCCCCGAGTTGCTGAGCACGGCCCGGC
TTCGGGTGCGGGGCTCCGTACGGGGCGTGGCGCGGGGCTCGCCGTGCCGGGCGGGGGGTGGCGGCAGGTG
GGGGTGCCGGGCGGGGCGGGGCCGCCTCGGGCCGGGGAGGGCTCGGGGGAGGGGCGCGGCGGCCCCCGGA
GCGCCGGCGGCTGTCGAGGCGCGGCGAGCCGCAGCCATTGCCTTTTATGGTAATCGTGCGAGAGGGCGCA
GGGACTTCCTTTGTCCCAAATCTGTGCGGAGCCGAAATCTGGGAGGCGCCGCCGCACCCCCTCTAGCGGG
CGCGGGGCGAAGCGGTGCGGCGCCGGCAGGAAGGAAATGGGCGGGGAGGGCCTTCGTGCGTCGCCGCGCC
GCCGTCCCCTTCTCCCTCTCCAGCCTCGGGGCTGTCCGCGGGGGGACGGCTGCCTTCGGGGGGGACGGGG
CAGGGCGGGGTTCGGCTTCTGGCGTGTGACCGGCGGCTCTAGAGCCTCTGCTAACCATGTTCATGCCTTC
TTCTTTTTCCTACAGCTCCTGGGCAACGTGCTGGTTATTGTGCTGTCTCATCATTTTGGCAAAGAATTGA
TTTGATACCGCGGGCCCCGCGTGGACGGTACCCTTCAGGTCGACGTCGATAACTTCGTATAGCATACATT
ATACGAAGTTATCCGAATCGCAATAACTTCGTATAGGATACTTTATACGAAGTTATTTGGCGCGCCGCTA
GCTTACTTGTACAGCTCGTCCATGCCGTACAGAAACAGATGGTGCCTCCCCTCGCTCCGCTCATACTGCT
CCACAATGGTGTAGTCTTCGTTATGGCTAGTAATATCCAGCTTTGTGTCGACGTAATAGTAGCCAGGCAG
CTGCACGGGTTTCTTGGCCATGTAGATGGTTTTGAATTCGACCAGATAATGCCCTCCATCTTTCAGCTTC
AGTGCCTGGTGGATCTCTCCCTTCAGCACGCCGTCTCTGGGGTACAGCCTTTCTGTTGAAGCCTCCCAGC
CCATTGTCTTCTTCTGCATGACTGGGCCATCAGGGGGAAAATTGGTGCCGCGCATTTTCACCTTATAGAT
CAGAGTGCCGTCCTGCAGAGAGCTGTCCTGGGTGACAGTCACCAGGCCCCCGTCTTCGAAGTTCATCACT
CTTTCCCACTTAAACCCCTCTGGGAAGCTCAGTTTCTTGTAATCTGGAATGTCAGCAGGGTGTTTCACGT
AGGCTTTACTTCCATACATAAACTGAGGAGACAGGATGTCCCATGCGAATGGCAGAGGGCCGCCCTTTGT
CACTTTCAGCTTTGCTGTCTGGGTGCCCTCATAGGGCCTCCCTTCCCCCTCTCCTTCAATCTCAAACTCG
TGCCCGTTCATGCTGCCCTCCATCCTGACTTTAAACCTCATAAACTCCTTAATCACGGCCATGTTGTTGT
CCTCGGAGGAGGCGGTGCCGGAGCTGCCGCTGCCGGTGCTGCCGGTACCATGCCCCAGGAACAGGTGGTG
GCGGCCCTCGGAGCGCTCGTACTGTTCCACGATGGTGTAGTCCTCGTTGTGGGAGGTGATGTCCAGCTTG
GTGTCCACGTAGTAGTAGCCGGGCAGTTGCACGGGCTTCTTGGCCATGTAGATGGTCTTGAACTCCACCA
GGTAGTGGCCGCCGTCCTTCAGCTTCAGGGCCTGGTGGATCTCGCCCTTCAGCACGCCGTCGCGGGGGTA
CAGGCGCTCGGTGGAGGCCTCCCAGCCCATGGTCTTCTTCTGCATTACGGGGCCGTCGGGGGGGAAGTTG
GTGCCGCGCATCTTCACCTTGTAGATCAGCGTGCCGTCCTGCAGGGAGGAGTCCTGGGTCACGGTCACCA
GACCGCCGTCCTCGAAGTTCATCACGCGCTCCCACTTGAAGCCCTCGGGGAAGGACAGCTTCTTGTAATC
GGGGATGTCGGCGGGGTGCTTCACGTACGCCTTGGAGCCGTACATGAACTGGGGGGACAGGATGTCCCAG
GCGAAGGGCAGGGGGCCGCCCTTGGTCACCTTCAGCTTGGCGGTCTGGGTGCCCTCGTAGGGGCGGCCCT
CGCCCTCGCCCTCGATCTCGAACTCGTGGCCGTTCATGGAGCCCTCCATGCGCACCTTGAAGCGCATGAA
CTCTTTGATGACCTCCTCGCCCTTGCTCACCATGGTGGCGCTAGCGGCGCGCCAACCTGGCCGGCCTTGA
TAACTTCGTATAATGTATGCTATACGAAGTTATCCGAATCGCAATAACTTCGTATAAAGTATCCTATACG
AAGTTATCGAAGATCATCAAGCTTATCGATAATCAACCTCTGGATTACAAAATTTGTGAAAGATTGACTG
GTATTCTTAACTATGTTGCTCCTTTTACGCTATGTGGATACGCTGCTTTAATGCCTTTGTATCATGCTAT
TGCTTCCCGTATGGCTTTCATTTTCTCCTCCTTGTATAAATCCTGGTTGCTGTCTCTTTATGAGGAGTTG
TGGCCCGTTGTCAGGCAACGTGGCGTGGTGTGCACTGTGTTTGCTGACGCAACCCCCACTGGTTGGGGCA
TTGCCACCACCTGTCAGCTCCTTTCCGGGACTTTCGCTTTCCCCCTCCCTATTGCCACGGCGGAACTCAT
CGCCGCCTGCCTTGCCCGCTGCTGGACAGGGGCTCGGCTGTTGGGCACTGACAATTCCGTGGTGTTGTCG
GGGAAATCATCGTCCTTTCCTTGGCTGCTCGCCTATGTTGCCACCTGGATTCTGCGCGGGACGTCCTTCT
GCTACGTCCCTTCGGCCCTCAATCCAGCGGACCTTCCTTCCCGCGGCCTGCTGCCGGCTCTGCGGCCTCT
TCCGCGTCTTCGCCTTCGCCCTCAGACGAGTCGGATCTCCCTTTGGGCCGCCTCCCCGCATCGATACCGA
GCGCTGCTCGAGAGATCGATCTGCCTCGACTGTGCCTTCTAGTTGCCAGCCATCTGTTGTTTGCCCCTCC
CCCGTGCCTTCCTTGACCCTGGAAGGTGCCACTCCCACTGTCCTTTCCTAATAAAATGAGGAAATTGCAT
CGCATTGTCTGAGTAGGTGTCATTCTATTCTGGGGGGTGGGGTGGGGCAGGACAGCAAGGGGGAGGATTG
GGAAGACAATAGCAGGCATGCTGGGGACACGTGCGGACCGAGCGGCCGCAGGAACCCCTAGTGATGGAGT
TGGCCACTCCCTCTCTGCGCGCTCGCTCGCTCACTGAGGCCGGGCGACCAAAGGTCGCCCGACGCCCGGG
CTTTGCCCGGGCGGCCTCAGTGAGCGAGCGAGCGCGCAGCTGCCTGCAGGGGCGCCTGATGCGGTATTTT
CTCCTTACGCATCTGTGCGGTATTTCACACCGCATA
[142 nt withheld, positions 4657-4798]
C
[141 nt withheld, positions 4800-4940]
CCTTTGACGTTGGAGTCCACGTTCTTT
[37 nt withheld, positions 4968-5004]
ACCCTATCTCGGGCTATTCTTTTGATTTATAAGGGATTTTGCCGATTTCGGCCTATTGGTTAAAAAATGA
GCTGATTTAACAAAAATTTAACGCGAATTTTAACAAAATATTAACGTTTACAATTTTATGGTGCACTCTC
AGTACAATCTGCTCTGATGCCGCATAGTTAAGCCAGCCCCGACACCCGCCAACACCCGCTGACGCGCCCT
GACGGGCTTGTCTGCTCCCGGCATCCGCTTACAGACAAGCTGTGACCGTCTCCGGGAGCTGCATGTGTCA
GAGGTTTTCACCGTCATCACCGAAACGCGCGAGACGAAAGGGCCTCGTGATACGCCTATTTTTATAGGTT
AATGTCATGATAATAATGGTTTCTTAGACGTCAGGTGGCACTTTTCGGGGAAATGTGCGCGGAACCCCTA
TTTGTTTATTTTTCTAAATACATTCAAATATGTATCCGCTCATGAGACAATAACCCTGATAAATGCTTCA
ATAATATTGAAAAAGGAAGAGTATGAGTATTCAACATTTCCGTGTCGCCCTTATTCCCTTTTTTGCGGCA
TTTTGCCTTCCTGTTTTTGCTCACCCAGAAACGCTGGTGAAAGTAAAAGATGCTGAAGATCAGTTGGGTG
CACGAGTGGGTTACATCGAACTGGATCTCAACAGCGGTAAGATCCTTGAGAGTTTTCGCCCCGAAGAACG
TTTTCCAATGATGAGCACTTTTAAAGTTCTGCTATGTGGCGCGGTATTATCCCGTATTGACGCCGGGCAA
GAGCAACTCGGTCGCCGCATACACTATTCTCAGAATGACTTGGTTGAGTACTCACCAGTCACAGAAAAGC
ATCTTACGGATGGCATGACAGTAAGAGAATTATGCAGTGCTGCCATAACCATGAGTGATAACACTGCGGC
CAACTTACTTCTGACAACGATCGGAGGACCGAAGGAGCTAACCGCTTTTTTGCACAACATGGGGGATCAT
GTAACTCGCCTTGATCGTTGGGAACCGGAGCTGAATGAAGCCATACCAAACGACGAGCGTGACACCACGA
TGCCTGTAGCAATGGCAACAACGTTGCGCAAACTATTAACTGGCGAACTACTTACTCTAGCTTCCCGGCA
ACAATTAATAGACTGGATGGAGGCGGATAAAGTTGCAGGACCACTTCTGCGCTCGGCCCTTCCGGCTGGC
TGGTTTATTGCTGATAAATCTGGAGCCGGTGAGCGTGGGTCTCGCGGTATCATTGCAGCACTGGGGCCAG
ATGGTAAGCCCTCCCGTATCGTAGTTATCTACACGACGGGGAGTCAGGCAACTATGGATGAACGAAATAG
ACAGATCGCTGAGATAGGTGCCTCACTGATTAAGCATTGGTAACTGTCAGACCAAGTTTACTCATATATA
CTTTAGATTGATTTAAAACTTCATTTTTAATTTAAAAGGATCTAGGTGAAGATCCTTTTTGATAATCTCA
TGACCAAAATCCCTTAACGTGAGTTTTCGTTCCACTGAGCGTCAGACCCCGTAGAAAAGATCAAAGGATC
TTCTTGAGATCCTTTTTTTCTGCGCGTAATCTGCTGCTTGCAAACAAAAAAACCACCGCTACCAGCGGTG
GTTTGTTTGCCGGATCAAGAGCTACCAACTCTTTTTCCGAAGGTAACTGGCTTCAGCAGAGCGCAGATAC
CAAATACTGTCCTTCTAGTGTAGCCGTAGTTAGGCCACCACTTCAAGAACTCTGTAGCACCGCCTACATA
CCTCGCTCTGCTAATCCTGTTACCAGTGGCTGCTGCCAGTGGCGATAAGTCGTGTCTTACCGGGTTGGAC
TCAAGACGATAGTTACCGGATAAGGCGCAGCGGTCGGGCTGAACGGGGGGTTCGTGCACACAGCCCAGCT
TGGAGCGAACGACCTACACCGAACTGAGATACCTACAGCGTGAGCTATGAGAAAGCGCCACGCTTCCCGA
AGGGAGAAAGGCGGACAGGTATCCGGTAAGCGGCAGGGTCGGAACAGGAGAGCGCACGAGGGAGCTTCCA
GGGGGAAACGCCTGGTATCTTTATAGTCCTGTCGGGTTTCGCCACCTCTGACTTGAGCGTCGATTTTTGT
GATGCTCGTCAGGGGGGCGGAGCCTATGGAAAAACGCCAGCAACGCGGCCTTTTTACGGTTCCTGGCCTT
TTGCTGGCCTTTTGCTCACATGT
Features (pLannotate 1.2.2; 19 found; start..end, strand, type, name):
      1..141     -  repeat_region  AAV2 ITR: inverted terminal repeat of adeno-associated virus serotype 2 inverted
    234..537     +  enhancer       CMV enhancer: human cytomegalovirus immediate early enhancer
    539..816     +  promoter       chicken β-actin promoter: No description available
    818..1835    +  intron         chimeric intron: chimera between introns from chicken β-actin and rabbit β-globin
   1939..1972    +  protein_bind   loxP: Cre-mediated recombination occurs in the 8-bp core sequence (GCATACAT). Cre recombinase
   1983..2016    +  protein_bind   lox2272: Cre-mediated recombination occurs in the 8-bp core sequence (GGATACTT). lox2272 sites are compatible with each other, but incompatible with loxP or loxN sites (Lee and Saito, 1988). Cre recombinase
   2036..3463    -  CDS            tdTomato: tdTomato is a basic (constitutively fluorescent) orange fluorescent protein published in 2004, derived from Discosoma sp.. It is reported to be a somewhat slowly-maturing tandem dimer with low acid sensitivity.
   3500..3533    -  protein_bind   loxP: Cre-mediated recombination occurs in the 8-bp core sequence (GCATACAT). Cre recombinase
   3544..3577    -  protein_bind   lox2272: Cre-mediated recombination occurs in the 8-bp core sequence (GGATACTT). lox2272 sites are compatible with each other, but incompatible with loxP or loxN sites (Lee and Saito, 1988). Cre recombinase
   3601..4189    +  misc_feature   WPRE: woodchuck hepatitis virus posttranscriptional regulatory element
   4230..4437    +  polyA_signal   bGH poly(A) signal: bovine growth hormone polyadenylation signal
   4460..4600    +  repeat_region  AAV2 ITR: inverted terminal repeat of adeno-associated virus serotype 2 inverted
   4605..4656    -  misc_feature   bom (fragment): basis of mobility region from pBR322
   4675..5055    +  rep_origin     M13 ori (sequence partly withheld): M13 bacteriophage origin of replication; arrow indicates direction of (+) strand synthesis
   5131..5180    -  misc_feature   bom (fragment): basis of mobility region from pBR322
   5282..5317    -  CDS            rop (fragment): Rop protein, which maintains plasmids at low copy number; rop
   5412..5516    +  promoter       AmpR promoter: bla
   5517..6377    +  CDS            AmpR: β-lactamase; bla; confers resistance to ampicillin, carbenicillin, and related antibiotics
   6548..7136    +  rep_origin     ori: high-copy-number ColE1/pMB1/pBR322/pUC origin of replication
