>Addgene plasmid #51503 | AAV pCAG-FLEX-tdTomato-WPRE Sequencing Result | analyzer sequence | sequence record 193825
CCCCCCCCCCCCGCCCCCATCGCTGCACAAAATAATTAAAAAATAAATAAATACAAAATTGGGGGTGGGG
AGGGGGGGGAGATGGGGAGAGTGAAGCAGAACGTGGGGCTCACCTCGACCATGGTAATAGCGATGACTAA
TACGTAGATGTACTGCCAAGTAGGAAAGTCCCATAAGGTCATGTACTGGGCATAATGCCAGGCGGGCCAT
TTACCGTCATTGACGTCAATAGGGGGCGTACTTGGCATATGATACACTTGATGTACTGCCAAGTGGGCAG
TTTACCGTAAATACTCCACCCATTGACGTCAATGGAAAGTCCCTATTGGCGTTACTATGGGAACATACGT
CATTATTGACGTCAATGGGCGGGGGTCGTTGGGCGGTCAGCCAGGCGGGCCATTTACCGTAAGTTATGTA
ACGCGGAACTCCATATATGGGCTATGAACTAATGACCCCGTAATTGATTACTATTAATAACTAGATTCCT
GCAGAATTGTTTCGCGTGCGGCCGCAGGAACCCCTAGTGATGGAGTTGGCCACTCCCTCTCTGCGCGCTC
GCTCGCTCACTGAGGCCGGGCGACCAAAGGTCGCCCGACGCCCGGGCGGCCTCAGTGAGCGAGCGAGCGC
GCAGCTGCCTGCAGGACATGTGAGCAAAAGGCCAGCAAAAGGCCAGGAACCGTAAAAAGGCCGCGTTGCT
GGCGTTTTTCCATAGGCTCCGCCCCCCTGACGAGCATCACAAAAATCGACGCTCAAGTCAGAGGTGGCGA
AACCCGACAGGACTATAAAGATACCAGGCGTTTCCCCCTGGAAGCTCCCTCGTGCGCTCTCCTGTTCCGA
CCCTGCCGCTTACCGGATACCTGTCCGCCTTTCTCCCTTCGGGAAGCGTGGCGCTTTCTCATAGCTCACG
CTGTAGGTATCTCAGTTCGGTGTAGGTCGTTCGCTCCAAGCTGGGCTGTGTGCACGAACCCCCCGTTCAG
CCCGACCGCTGCGCCTTATCCGGTAACTATCGTCTTGAGTCCAACCCGGTAAGACACGACTTATCGCCAC
TGGCAGCAGCCACTGGTAACAGGATTAGCAGAGCGAGGTATGTAGGCGGTGCTACAGAGTTCTTGAAGTG
GTGGCCTAACTACGGCTACACTAGAAGAACAGTATTTGGTATCTGCGCTCTGCTGAAGCCAGTTACCTTC
GGAAAAAGAGTTGGTAGCTCTTGATCCGGCAAACAAACCACCGCTGGTAGCGGTGGTTTTTTTGTTTGCA
AGCAGCAGATTACGCGCAGAAAAAAAGGATCTCAAGAAGATCCTTTGATCTTTTCTACGGGGTCTGACGC
TCAGTGGAACGAAAACTCACGTTAAGGGATTTTGGTCATGAGATTATCAAAAAGGATCTTCACCTAGATC
CTTTTAAATTAAAAATGAAGTTTTAAATCAATCTAAAGTATATATGAGTAAACTTGGTCTGACAGTTACC
AATGCTTAATCAGTGAGGCACCTATCTCAGCGATCTGTCTATTTCGTTCATCCATAGTTGCCTGACTCCC
CGTCGTGTAGATAACTACGATACGGGAGGGCTTACCATCTGGCCCCAGTGCTGCAATGATACCGCGAGAC
CCACGCTCACCGGCTCCAGATTTATCAGCAATAAACCAGCCAGCCGGAAGGGCCGAGCGCAGAAGTGGTC
CTGCAACTTTATCCGCCTCCATCCAGTCTATTAATTGTTGCCGGGAAGCTAGAGTAAGTAGTTCGCCAGT
TAATAGTTTGCGCAACGTTGTTGCCATTGCTACAGGCATCGTGGTGTCACGCTCGTCGTTTGGTATGGCT
TCATTCAGCTCCGGTTCCCAACGATCAAGGCGAGTTACATGATCCCCCATGTTGTGCAAAAAAGCGGTTA
GCTCCTTCGGTCCTCCGATCGTTGTCAGAAGTAAGTTGGCCGCAGTGTTATCACTCATGGTTATGGCAGC
ACTGCATAATTCTCTTACTGTCATGCCATCCGTAAGATGCTTTTCTGTGACTGGTGAGTACTCAACCAAG
TCATTCTGAGAATAGTGTATGCGGCGACCGAGTTGCTCTTGCCCGGCGTCAATACGGGATAATACCGCGC
CACATAGCAGAACTTTAAAAGTGCTCATCATTGGAAAACGTTCTTCGGGGCGAAAACTCTCAAGGATCTT
ACCGCTGTTGAGATCCAGTTCGATGTAACCCACTCGTGCACCCAACTGATCTTCAGCATCTTTTACTTTC
ACCAGCGTTTCTGGGTGAGCAAAAACAGGAAGGCAAAATGCCGCAAAAAAGGGAATAAGGGCGACACGGA
AATGTTGAATACTCATACTCTTCCTTTTTCAATATTATTGAAGCATTTATCAGGGTTATTGTCTCATGAG
CGGATACATATTTGAATGTATTTAGAAAAATAAACAAATAGGGGTTCCGCGCACATTTCCCCGAAAAGTG
CCACCTGACGTCTAAGAAACCATTATTATCATGACATTAACCTATAAAAATAGGCGTATCACGAGGCCCT
TTCGTCTCGCGCGTTTCGGTGATGACGGTGAAAACCTCTGACACATGCAGCTCCCGGAGACGGTCACAGC
TTGTCTGTAAGCGGATGCCGGGAGCAGACAAGCCCGTCAGGGCGCGTCAGCGGGTGTTGGCGGGTGTCGG
GGCTGGCTTAACTATGCGGCATCAGAGCAGATTGTACTGAGAGTGCACCATAAAATTGTAAACGTTAATA
TTTTGTTAAAATTCGCGTTAAATTTTTGTTAAATCAGCTCATTTTTTAACCAATAGACCGAAATCGGCAA
AATCCCTTATAAATCAAAAGAATAGCCCGAGATAGAGT
[37 nt withheld, positions 2839-2875]
AAAGAACGTGGACTCCAACGTCAAAGG
[141 nt withheld, positions 2903-3043]
G
[46 nt withheld, positions 3045-3090]
A
[95 nt withheld, positions 3092-3186]
TATGCGGTGTGAAATACCGCACAGATGCGTAAGGAGAAAATACCGCATCAGGCGCCCCTGCAGGCAGCTG
CGCGCTCGCTCGCTCACTGAGGCCGCCCGGGCAAAGCCCGGGCGTCGGGCGACCTTTGGTCGCCCGGCCT
CAGTGAGCGAGCGAGCGCGCAGAGAGGGAGTGGCCAACTCCATCACTAGGGGTTCCTGCGGCCGCTCGGT
CCGCACGTGTCCCCAGCATGCCTGCTATTGTCTTCCCAATCCTCCCCCTTGCTGTCCTGCCCCACCCCAC
CCCCCAGAATAGAATGACACCTACTCAGACAATGCGATGCAATTTCCTCATTTTATTAGGAAAGGACAGT
GGGAGTGGCACCTTCCAGGGTCAAGGAAGGCACGGGGGAGGGGCAAACAACAGATGGCTGGCAACTAGAA
GGCACAGTCGAGGCAGATCGATCTCTCGAGCAGCGCTCGGTATCGATGCGGGGAGGCGGCCCAAAGGGAG
ATCCGACTCGTCTGAGGGCGAAGGCGAAGACGCGGAAGAGGCCGCAGAGCCGGCAGCAGGCCGCGGGAAG
GAAGGTCCGCTGGATTGAGGGCCGAAGGGACGTAGCAGAAGGACGTCCCGCGCAGAATCCAGGTGGCAAC
ATAGGCGAGCAGCCAAGGAAAGGACGATGATTTCCCCGACAACACCACGGAATTGTCAGTGCCCAACAGC
CGAGCCCCTGTCCAGCAGCGGGCAAGGCAGGCGGCGATGAGTTCCGCCGTGGCAATAGGGAGGGGGAAAG
CGAAAGTCCCGGAAAGGAGCTGACAGGTGGTGGCAATGCCCCAACCAGTGGGGGTTGCGTCAGCAAACAC
AGTGCACACCACGCCACGTTGCCTGACAACGGGCCACAACTCCTCATAAAGAGACAGCAACCAGGATTTA
TACAAGGAGGAGAAAATGAAAGCCATACGGGAAGCAATAGCATGATACAAAGGCATTAAAGCAGCGTATC
CACATAGCGTAAAAGGAGCAACATAGTTAAGAATACCAGTCAATCTTTCACAAATTTTGTAATCCAGAGG
TTGATTATCGATAAGCTTGATGATCTTCGATAACTTCGTATAGGATACTTTATACGAAGTTATTGCGATT
CGGATAACTTCGTATAGCATACATTATACGAAGTTATCAAGGCCGGCCAGGTTGGCGCGCCGCTAGCGCC
ACCATGGTGAGCAAGGGCGAGGAGGTCATCAAAGAGTTCATGCGCTTCAAGGTGCGCATGGAGGGCTCCA
TGAACGGCCACGAGTTCGAGATCGAGGGCGAGGGCGAGGGCCGCCCCTACGAGGGCACCCAGACCGCCAA
GCTGAAGGTGACCAAGGGCGGCCCCCTGCCCTTCGCCTGGGACATCCTGTCCCCCCAGTTCATGTACGGC
TCCAAGGCGTACGTGAAGCACCCCGCCGACATCCCCGATTACAAGAAGCTGTCCTTCCCCGAGGGCTTCA
AGTGGGAGCGCGTGATGAACTTCGAGGACGGCGGTCTGGTGACCGTGACCCAGGACTCCTCCCTGCAGGA
CGGCACGCTGATCTACAAGGTGAAGATGCGCGGCACCAACTTCCCCCCCGACGGCCCCGTAATGCAGAAG
AAGACCATGGGCTGGGAGGCCTCCACCGAGCGCCTGTACCCCCGCGACGGCGTGCTGAAGGGCGAGATCC
ACCAGGCCCTGAAGCTGAAGGACGGCGGCCACTACCTGGTGGAGTTCAAGACCATCTACATGGCCAAGAA
GCCCGTGCAACTGCCCGGCTACTACTACGTGGACACCAAGCTGGACATCACCTCCCACAACGAGGACTAC
ACCATCGTGGAACAGTACGAGCGCTCCGAGGGCCGCCACCACCTGTTCCTGGGGCATGGTACCGGCAGCA
CCGGCAGCGGCAGCTCCGGCACCGCCTCCTCCGAGGACAACAACATGGCCGTGATTAAGGAGTTTATGAG
GTTTAAAGTCAGGATGGAGGGCAGCATGAACGGGCACGAGTTTGAGATTGAAGGAGAGGGGGAAGGGAGG
CCCTATGAGGGCACCCAGACAGCAAAGCTGAAAGTGACAAAGGGCGGCCCTCTGCCATTCGCATGGGACA
TCCTGTCTCCTCAGTTTATGTATGGAAGTAAAGCCTACGTGAAACACCCTGCTGACATTCCAGATTACAA
GAAACTGAGCTTCCCAGAGGGGTTTAAGTGGGAAAGAGTGATGAACTTCGAAGACGGGGGCCTGGTGACT
GTCACCCAGGACAGCTCTCTGCAGGACGGCACTCTGATCTATAAGGTGAAAATGCGCGGCACCAATTTTC
CCCCTGATGGCCCAGTCATGCAGAAGAAGACAATGGGCTGGGAGGCTTCAACAGAAAGGCTGTACCCCAG
AGACGGCGTGCTGAAGGGAGAGATCCACCAGGCACTGAAGCTGAAAGATGGAGGGCATTATCTGGTCGAA
TTCAAAACCATCTACATGGCCAAGAAACCCGTGCAGCTGCCTGGCTACTATTACGTCGACACAAAGCTGG
ATATTACTAGCCATAACGAAGACTACACCATTGTGGAGCAGTATGAGCGGAGCGAGGGGAGGCACCATCT
GTTTCTGTACGGCATGGACGAGCTGTACAAGTAAGCTAGCGGCGCGCCAAATAACTTCGTATAAAGTATC
CTATACGAAGTTATTGCGATTCGGATAACTTCGTATAATGTATGCTATACGAAGTTATCGACGTCGACCT
GAAGGGTACCGTCCACGCGGGGCCCGCGGTATCAAATCAATTCTTTGCCAAAATGATGAGACAGCACAAT
AACCAGCACGTTGCCCAGGAGCTGTAGGAAAAAGAAGAAGGCATGAACATGGTTAGCAGAGGCTCTAGAG
CCGCCGGTCACACGCCAGAAGCCGAACCCCGCCCTGCCCCGTCCCCCCCGAAGGCAGCCGTCCCCCCGCG
GACAGCCCCGAGGCTGGAGAGGGAGAAGGGGACGGCGGCGCGGCGACGCACGAAGGCCCTCCCCGCCCAT
TTCCTTCCTGCCGGCGCCGCACCGCTTCGCCCCGCGCCCGCTAGAGGGGGTGCGGCGGCGCCTCCCAGAT
TTCGGCTCCGCACAGATTTGGGACAAAGG
Features (pLannotate 1.2.2; 20 found; start..end, strand, type, name):
      1..118     -  promoter       chicken β-actin promoter (fragment): contains a 21-bp deletion relative to the standard chicken β-actin promoter
    120..423     -  enhancer       CMV enhancer: human cytomegalovirus immediate early enhancer
    551..578     -  repeat_region  AAV2 ITR (fragment): inverted terminal repeat of adeno-associated virus serotype 2 inverted
    607..634     -  repeat_region  AAV2 ITR (fragment): inverted terminal repeat of adeno-associated virus serotype 2 inverted
    707..1295    -  rep_origin     ori: high-copy-number ColE1/pMB1/pBR322/pUC origin of replication
   1466..2326    -  CDS            AmpR: β-lactamase; bla; confers resistance to ampicillin, carbenicillin, and related antibiotics
   2327..2431    -  promoter       AmpR promoter: bla
   2526..2561    +  CDS            rop (fragment): Rop protein, which maintains plasmids at low copy number; rop
   2663..2712    +  misc_feature   bom (fragment): basis of mobility region from pBR322
   2713..3168    -  rep_origin     f1 ori (sequence partly withheld): f1 bacteriophage origin of replication; arrow indicates direction of (+) strand synthesis
   3187..3238    +  misc_feature   bom (fragment): basis of mobility region from pBR322
   3243..3383    -  repeat_region  AAV2 ITR: inverted terminal repeat of adeno-associated virus serotype 2 inverted
   3406..3613    -  polyA_signal   bGH poly(A) signal: bovine growth hormone polyadenylation signal
   3654..4242    -  misc_feature   WPRE: woodchuck hepatitis virus posttranscriptional regulatory element
   4266..4299    +  protein_bind   lox2272: Cre-mediated recombination occurs in the 8-bp core sequence (GGATACTT). lox2272 sites are compatible with each other, but incompatible with loxP or loxN sites (Lee and Saito, 1988). Cre recombinase
   4310..4343    +  protein_bind   loxP: Cre-mediated recombination occurs in the 8-bp core sequence (GCATACAT). Cre recombinase
   4380..5807    +  CDS            tdTomato: tdTomato is a basic (constitutively fluorescent) orange fluorescent protein published in 2004, derived from Discosoma sp.. It is reported to be a somewhat slowly-maturing tandem dimer with low acid sensitivity.
   5827..5860    -  protein_bind   lox2272: Cre-mediated recombination occurs in the 8-bp core sequence (GGATACTT). lox2272 sites are compatible with each other, but incompatible with loxP or loxN sites (Lee and Saito, 1988). Cre recombinase
   5871..5904    -  protein_bind   loxP: Cre-mediated recombination occurs in the 8-bp core sequence (GCATACAT). Cre recombinase
   6008..6295    -  intron         chimeric intron (fragment): chimera between introns from chicken β-actin and rabbit β-globin
