[The description below was written by a language model from this plasmid's Addgene catalogue record and pLannotate feature annotations shown in this document.]
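Description:
AAV pCAG-FLEX-tdTomato-WPRE is an adeno-associated virus transfer plasmid built on the Stratagene pAAV-MCS backbone, in which the original CMV promoter–MCS–hGH polyA cassette was replaced by a CAG-driven, Cre-dependent tdTomato expression unit. The plasmid is about 7.2 kb, and the record gives roughly 5 kb for the region spanning the two AAV2 inverted terminal repeats, which are the cis elements needed for replication and packaging of the genome into AAV particles. It is propagated in E. coli through a high-copy ColE1/pUC-type origin with ampicillin selection (AmpR), and it also carries an f1 phage origin. In the full-sequence annotation the downstream ITR is detected intact, while the upstream one is called only as short fragments, which may reflect the difficulty of sequencing or annotating these repeats.

The payload is driven by the CAG promoter, annotated as CMV enhancer, chicken β-actin promoter and chimeric β-actin/β-globin intron. Downstream, a codon-optimized tdTomato coding sequence sits in the antisense orientation, flanked on each side by a loxP and a lox2272 site, with the two pairs arranged in opposing orientation (a FLEX or double-inverted switch). Without Cre, no functional reporter transcript is made. Cre inverts the cassette through one lox pair and then excises through the other, locking tdTomato in the sense orientation. A WPRE enhances transcript expression, and a bGH polyadenylation signal terminates the message. The depositor notes that automated maps mislabel part of the reading frame as dTomato. A second, partial sequence record shows the same elements in reverse orientation. The plasmid is used to produce AAV that labels Cre-expressing cells with red fluorescence, and the associated work mapped mouse brain connectivity.
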