Addgene plasmid #51503: AAV pCAG-FLEX-tdTomato-WPRE
Purpose: Can be used to generate AAV virus that will express tdTomato in the presence of Cre
Depositing lab: Hongkui Zeng. Depositing organization: Allen Institute. Publication: A mesoscale connectome of the mouse brain. Oh SW, Harris JA, Ng L, Winslow B, Cain N, Mihalas S, Wang Q, Lau C, Kuan L, Henry AM, Mortrud MT, Ouellette B, Nguyen TN, Sorensen SA, Slaughterbeck CR, Wakeman W, Li Y, Feng D, Ho A, Nicholas E, Hirokawa KE, Bohn P, Joines KM, Peng H, Hawrylycz MJ, Phillips JW, Hohmann JG, Wohnoutka P, Gerfen CR, Koch C, Bernard A, Dang C, Jones AR, Zeng H. Nature. 2014 Apr 10;508(7495):207-14. doi: 10.1038/nature13186. Epub 2014 Apr 2. PubMed 24695228.
Backbone
  Vector backbone: pAAV-MCS
  Backbone manufacturer: Stratagene
  Total vector size (bp): 7227
  Modifications to backbone: A fragment containing the pCAG promoter-FLEX-tdTomato-WPRE was swapped in to replace the CMV promoter-MCS-hGHpA sequence. Total insert size including the two ITRs is 5028 bp.
  Vector type: AAV
Growth in bacteria
  Bacterial resistance: Ampicillin, 100 μg/mL
  Growth temperature: 37°C
  Growth strain: NEB Stable
  Copy number: Unknown
Gene/Insert
  Gene/Insert name: tdTomato
  Insert size (bp): 1461
  Promoter: pCAG
  Cloning method: Restriction Enzyme; 5′ cloning site Not1 (not destroyed); 3′ cloning site Not1 (not destroyed)
  Sequencing primers: 5′ none; 3′ none
Terms and licenses: Academic/Nonprofit Terms; Industry Terms: Not Available to Industry
Depositor comments: NOTE: The map generated by Addgene's software is inaccurate. ORF 3 is identified as dTomato, but the entire ORF 2 is actually a codon-optimized version of tdTomato.
How to cite: AAV pCAG-FLEX-tdTomato-WPRE was a gift from Hongkui Zeng (Addgene plasmid # 51503 ; http://n2t.net/addgene:51503 ; RRID:Addgene_51503)
