>Addgene plasmid #51503 | AAV pCAG-FLEX-tdTomato-WPRE | addgene partial sequence | sequence record 83461 | DsRed1-C 5'-AGCTGGACATCACCTCCCACAACG-3'
AGTCGAGCGCTCCGAGGGCCGCCACCACCTGTTCCTGGGGCATGGTACCGGCAGCACCGGCAGCGGCAGC
TCCGGCACCGCCTCCTCCGAGGACAACAACATGGCCGTGATTAAGGAGTTTATGAGGTTTAAAGTCAGGA
TGGAGGGCAGCATGAACGGGCACGAGTTTGAGATTGAAGGAGAGGGGGAAGGGAGGCCCTATGAGGGCAC
CCAGACAGCAAAGCTGAAAGTGACAAAGGGCGGCCCTCTGCCATTCGCATGGGACATCCTGTCTCCTCAG
TTTATGTATGGAAGTAAAGCCTACGTGAAACACCCTGCTGACATTCCAGATTACAAGAAACTGAGCTTCC
CAGAGGGGTTTAAGTGGGAAAGAGTGATGAACTTCGAAGACGGGGGCCTGGTGACTGTCACCCAGGACAG
CTCTCTGCAGGACGGCACTCTGATCTATAAGGTGAAAATGCGCGGCACCAATTTTCCCCCTGATGGCCCA
