>Addgene plasmid #51503 | AAV pCAG-FLEX-tdTomato-WPRE | addgene partial sequence | sequence record 83836 | mCherry-R 5'-TTGGTCACCTTCAGCTTGG-3'
AGCGCATGAACTCTTTGATGACCTCCTCGCCCTTGCTCACCATGGTGGCGCTAGCGGCGCGCCAACCTGG
CCGGCCTTGATAACTTCGTATAATGTATGCTATACGAAGTTATCCGAATCGCAATAACTTCGTATAAAGT
ATCCTATACGAAGTTATCGAAGATCATCAAGCTTATCGATAATCAACCTCTGGATTACAAAATTTGTGAA
AGATTGACTGGTATTCTTAACTATGTTGCTCCTTTTACGCTATGTGGATACGCTGCTTTAATGCCTTTGT
ATCATGCTATTGCTTCCCGTATGGCTTTCATTTTCTCCTCCTTGTATAAATCCTGGTTGCTGTCTCTTTA
TGAGGAGTTGTGGCCCGTTGTCAGGCAACGTGGCGTGGTGTGCACTGTGTTTGCTGACGCAACCCCCACT
GGTTGGGGCATTGCCACCACCTGTCAGCTCCTTTCCGGGACTTTCGCTTTCCCCCTCCCTATTGCCACGG
CGGAACTCATCGCCGCCTGCCTTGCCCGCTGCTGGACAGGGGCTCGGCTGTTGGGCACTGACAATTCCGT
GGTGTTGTCGGGGAAATCATCGTCCTTTCCTTGGCTGCTCGCC
