>Addgene plasmid #51503 | AAV pCAG-FLEX-tdTomato-WPRE | addgene partial sequence | sequence record 130652 | WPRE-R 5'-CATAGCGTAAAAGGAGCAACA-3'
TCCAGAGGTTGATTATCGATAAGCTTGATGATCTTCGATAACTTCGTATAGGATACTTTATACGAAGTTA
TTGCGATTCGGATAACTTCGTATAGCATACATTATACGAAGTTATCAAGGCCGGCCAGGTTGGCGCGCCG
CTAGCGCCACCATGGTGAGCAAGGGCGAGGAGGTCATCAAAGAGTTCATGCGCTTCAAGGTGCGCATGGA
GGGCTCCATGAACGGCCACGAGTTCGAGATCGAGGGCGAGGGCGAGGGCCGCCCCTACGAGGGCACCCAG
ACCGCCAAGCTGAAGGTGACCAAGGGCGGCCCCCTGCCCTTCGCCTGGGACATCCTGTCCCCCCAGTTCA
TGTACGGCTCCAAGGCGTACGTGAAGCACCCCGCCGACATCCCCGATTACAAGAAGCTGTCCTTCCCCGA
GGGCTTCAAGTGGGAGCGCGTGATGAACTTCGAGGACGGCGGTCTGGTGACCGTGACCCAGGACTCCTCC
CTGCAGGACGGCACGCTGATCTACAAGGTGAAGATGCGCGGCACCAACTTCCCCCCCGACGGCCCCGTAA
TGCAGAA
